>Addgene plasmid #99856 | AAV-KrasG13C/sgKras/Cre | addgene full sequence | sequence record 193794 | Addgene NGS Result
CCTGCAGGCAGCTGCGCGCTCGCTCGCTCACTGAGGCCGCCCGGGCGTCGGGCGACCTTTGGTCGCCCGG
CCTCAGTGAGCGAGCGAGCGCGCAGAGAGGGAGTGGCCAACTCCATCACTAGGGGTTCCTGGAGGGGTGG
AGTCGTGACGTAAAGATCTGATATCATCGATCGCGATGCATTAATTAAGCGGCCGCCATGGCAGTTCTTT
TGTATCCATTTGTCTCTTTATCTGCAATAATATATGTTCTACAAGGGAAAGGAGATAAAGTGTATATATT
AATTTTATTTCAAAAATGTTTGGAAAAGCAGACTAGGAAACAACAGTGTTGTATTCAGGGCTGTTAACTG
TATACAGTGCCAGCACTTAGTGCACCTGTTGGGAGTGCAGTGTATTATAAGCAAGGCAGAAGTCACAGAG
GTTACTGAGAAACTCTTTTATGTTCTTTACATTTTTTTTCTTGCCAAAAATAGTCTTTATCTCTGAATTT
CATTCAATTTTATTTCCTTGTACAGAGGTACTGTTTTTAGTACTCAAAGGATTATATGTTAAAATTGATC
TGATCCTATACCAAATATTTAAACCCATTTCCCACAGATAGTTTATAGATTAAAATGCCATCAAATATTA
TCTTTATTTGCTTCATTGCCTAAATATGTCTTTCCCCAGCACAGTGCAGTTTTGACACCAGCTTCGGCTT
CCTATTTTGTTGCCCTTTATTGCAGAACTGCTCTGATGGCTTTAAAACAGTTCTCTGCAGTTGTTGGCTC
CAACACAGATGTTCTTAGGCTACCTAACTTCTAACTTTTAATATCCAGTCAACAAAGAATACCGCAAGGG
TAGGTGTTGGGATAGCTGTCGACAAGCTCATGCGGGTGTGTCCACAGGGTATAGCGTACTATGCAGAATA
TTTGTACTGAGTGAAGTCATGATACATTCCTTTGAGAGCCATTAGCTGCTACAAAACAGTAATCTGGCTG
TTTAGATCAACAAGCTAAATGATAGAAGATGAAAGTACTGGTTTCCATGTATTTTTATTAAGTGTTGATG
AGAAAGTTGTAAGTGACTTACAGGTTACTCTGTACATCTGTAGTCACTGAATTCGGAATATCTTAGAGTT
TTACACACCTAGGTGAGTGTTAAAATATTGATAAAGTTTTTGATAATCTTGTGTGAGACATGTTCTAATT
TAGTTGTATTTTATTATTTTTATTGTAAGGCCTGCTGAAAATGACTGAGTATAAACTAGTAGTCGTTGGA
GCTGGTTGCGTAGGGAAGTCAGCACTTACAATTCAGCTAATTCAGAATCACTTTGTGGATGAGTATGACC
CTACGATAGAGGTAACGCTGCTCTACAGTCTGCGTACGCTTGTAAAGGACGGCAGCCAGCCGCTTTGAAA
AAGATATCATTTTTATATTTATTAGAAAATTATATTGAAAGTTATTTCAGTTATATGTGATGTCCTTTAG
TTCCAAGGCTTTAAACTGGGTGTTAGGGAACCATAGGTGCAAGAAAGTCCACTTCTCATGAGAGCTCACC
ACAGAGAAAGAAAGTCCACTTCTCATGAGAGCTTACCACAGAGAGTAAGGTCCAAGATGCCATCCGTGCT
TTGTATTTGCATTTTGATAAATAAATTTCATGATTTTGTGAGAGTTAAGAATATAGCTTTGCCTTTGATC
TATTCCTGAAAGGTTTGTTGTTGTTTTATGGGTTTGTTGTTATTGTGTTGTTGTTTGGTGTCTTTTAGGC
AGGGTCTTACTATGCAGCCCTGACCGGCCTAGAACTCAACTATGTAGACCAGACTAGCTCTGAATTCTCA
GAGATCCATCTACCTGCCTCTGCTGCCCAGATGCTGCGATTAAAGATGTACACCACCATGTACAGTGAAA
GTTACTCTTTTGAAAACACTTTATTGTTATAGATTACTTGGAATGTTGATGTGATGAGAAAATTTGATTA
TACTAGGAAAATAGAATCACTTGATGGTTGAGCTTTTTTTTTAAGACTTATTTATTTTATGTAAGTGAGT
ACACTGCTTCTCTCTTCAGACACACCAGAAGAGGGCATCAGATCCCATTAAGATGGCTGTGAGCCACCAT
GTGGTTGCTGGGAATTGAACTCAGGACCTCTGGAAAGGCAGTCAGTGCTCTTTTTTTGTTTAAAGATTTA
TTTATTTTTATGAATACAGTGTCACTGTCTTCATACACACAAGAGCTCGAGCTGTGAGGGCCTATTTCCC
ATGATTCCTTCATATTTGCATATACGATACAAGGCTGTTAGAGAGATAATTGGAATTAATTTGACTGTAA
ACACAAAGATATTAGTACAAAATACGTGACGTAGAAAGTAATAATTTCTTGGGTAGTTTGCAGTTTTAAA
ATTATGTTTTAAAATGGACTATCATATGCTTACCGTAACTTGAAAGTATTTCGATTTCTTGGCTTTATAT
ATCTTGTGGAAAGGACCAAACACCGACTGAGTATAAACTTGTGGGTTTTAGAGCTAGAAATAGCAAGTTA
AAATAAGGCTAGTCCGTTATCAACTTGAAAAAGTGGCACCGAGTCGGTGCTTTTTTGTTTGGCGCGCCTA
TGGCTTAATTAACATGGCGGCCGCATTCTACCGGGTAGGGGAGGCGCTTTTCCCAAGGCAGTCTGGAGCA
TGCGCTTTAGCAGCCCCGCTGGGCACTTGGCGCTACACAAGTGGCCTCTGGCCTCGCACACATTCCACAT
CCACCGGTAGGCGCCAACCGGCTCCGTTCTTTGGTGGCCCCTTCGCGCCACCTTCTACTCCTCCCCTAGT
CAGGAAGTTCCCCCCCGCCCCGCAGCTCGCGTCGTGCAGGACGTGACAAATGGAAGTAGCACGTCTCACT
AGTCTCGTGCAGATGGACAGCACCGCTGAGCAATGGAAGCGGGTAGGCCTTTGGGGCAGCGGCCAATAGC
AGCTTTGCTCCTTCGCTTTCTGGGCTCAGAGGCTGGGAAGGGGTGGGTCCGGGGGCGGGCTCAGGGGCGG
GCTCAGGGGCGGGGCGGGCGCCCGAAGGTCCTCCGGAGGCCCGGCATTCTGCACGCTTCAAAAGCGCACG
TCTGCCGCGCTGTTCTCCTCTTCCTCATCTCCGGGACCCGGGATGCCCAAGAAGAAGAGGAAGGTGTCCA
ATTTACTGACCGTACACCAAAATTTGCCTGCATTACCGGTCGATGCAACGAGTGATGAGGTTCGCAAGAA
CCTGATGGACATGTTCAGGGATCGCCAGGCGTTTTCTGAGCATACCTGGAAAATGCTTCTGTCCGTTTGC
CGGTCGTGGGCGGCATGGTGCAAGTTGAATAACCGGAAATGGTTTCCCGCAGAACCTGAAGATGTTCGCG
ATTATCTTCTATATCTTCAGGCGCGCGGTCTGGCAGTAAAAACTATCCAGCAACATTTGGGCCAGCTAAA
CATGCTTCATCGTCGGTCCGGGCTGCCACGACCAAGTGACAGCAATGCTGTTTCACTGGTTATGCGGCGG
ATCCGAAAAGAAAACGTTGATGCCGGTGAACGTGCAAAACAGGCTCTAGCGTTCGAACGCACTGATTTCG
ACCAGGTTCGTTCACTCATGGAAAATAGCGATCGCTGCCAGGATATACGTAATCTGGCATTTCTGGGGAT
TGCTTATAACACCCTGTTACGTATAGCCGAAATTGCCAGGATCAGGGTTAAAGATATCTCACGTACTGAC
GGTGGGAGAATGTTAATCCATATTGGCAGAACGAAAACGCTGGTTAGCACCGCAGGTGTAGAGAAGGCAC
TTAGCCTGGGGGTAACTAAACTGGTCGAGCGATGGATTTCCGTCTCTGGTGTAGCTGATGATCCGAATAA
CTACCTGTTTTGCCGGGTCAGAAAAAATGGTGTTGCCGCGCCATCTGCCACCAGCCAGCTATCAACTCGC
GCCCTGGAAGGGATTTTTGAAGCAACTCATCGATTGATTTACGGCGCTAAGGATGACTCTGGTCAGAGAT
ACCTGGCCTGGTCTGGACACAGTGCCCGTGTCGGAGCCGCGCGAGATATGGCCCGCGCTGGAGTTTCAAT
ACCGGAGATCATGCAAGCTGGTGGCTGGACCAATGTAAATATTGTCATGAACTATATCCGTAACCTGGAT
AGTGAAACAGGGGCAATGGTGCGCCTGCTGGAAGATGGCGATTAGCCATGTTTAAGGGTTCCTCTAGTGT
ACACGCGTTGTGCCTTCTAGTTGCCAGCCATCTGTTGTTTGCCCCTCCCCCGTGCCTTCCTTGACCCTGG
AAGGTGCCACTCCCACTGTCCTTTCCTAATAAAATGAGGAAATTGCATCGCATTGTCTGAGTAGGTGTCA
TTCTATTCTGGGGGGTGGGGTGGGGCAGGACAGCAAGGGGGAGGATTGGGAAGACAATAGCAGGCATGCT
GGGGAACGCGTGATATCAGATCTGTTACGTAGATAAGTAGCATGGCGGGTTAATCATTAACTACAAGGAA
CCCCTAGTGATGGAGTTGGCCACTCCCTCTCTGCGCGCTCGCTCGCTCACTGAGGCCGGGCGACCAAAGG
TCGCCCGACGCCCGGGCTTTGCCCGGGCGGCCTCAGTGAGCGAGCGAGCGCGCAGCTGCCTGCAGGTCGA
CTCTAGAGGATCCCCGGGTACCGAGCTCGAATTCACTGGCCGTCGTTTTACAACGTCGTGACTGGGAAAA
CCCTGGCGTTACCCAACTTAATCGCCTTGCAGCACATCCCCCTTTCGCCAGCTGGCGTAATAGCGAAGAG
GCCCGCACCGATCGCCCTTCCCAACAGTTGCGCAGCCTGAATGGCGAATGGCGCCTGATGCGGTATTTTC
TCCTTACGCATCTGTGCGGTATTTCACACCGCATA
[95 nt withheld, positions 4866-4960]
T
[46 nt withheld, positions 4962-5007]
C
[141 nt withheld, positions 5009-5149]
CCTTTGACGTTGGAGTCCACGTTCTTT
[37 nt withheld, positions 5177-5213]
ACTCTATCTCGGGCTATTCTTTTGATTTATAAGGGATTTTGCCGATTTCGGTCTATTGGTTAAAAAATGA
GCTGATTTAACAAAAATTTAACGCGAATTTTAACAAAATATTAACGTTTACAATTTTATGGTGCACTCTC
AGTACAATCTGCTCTGATGCCGCATAGTTAAGCCAGCCCCGACACCCGCCAACACCCGCTGACGCGCCCT
GACGGGCTTGTCTGCTCCCGGCATCCGCTTACAGACAAGCTGTGACCGTCTCCGGGAGCTGCATGTGTCA
GAGGTTTTCACCGTCATCACCGAAACGCGCGAGACGAAAGGGCCTCGTGATACGCCTATTTTTATAGGTT
AATGTCATGATAATAATGGTTTCTTAGACGTCAGGTGGCACTTTTCGGGGAAATGTGCGCGGAACCCCTA
TTTGTTTATTTTTCTAAATACATTCAAATATGTATCCGCTCATGAGACAATAACCCTGATAAATGCTTCA
ATAATATTGAAAAAGGAAGAGTATGAGTATTCAACATTTCCGTGTCGCCCTTATTCCCTTTTTTGCGGCA
TTTTGCCTTCCTGTTTTTGCTCACCCAGAAACGCTGGTGAAAGTAAAAGATGCTGAAGATCAGTTGGGTG
CACGAGTGGGTTACATCGAACTGGATCTCAACAGCGGTAAGATCCTTGAGAGTTTTCGCCCCGAAGAACG
TTTTCCAATGATGAGCACTTTTAAAGTTCTGCTATGTGGCGCGGTATTATCCCGTATTGACGCCGGGCAA
GAGCAACTCGGTCGCCGCATACACTATTCTCAGAATGACTTGGTTGAGTACTCACCAGTCACAGAAAAGC
ATCTTACGGATGGCATGACAGTAAGAGAATTATGCAGTGCTGCCATAACCATGAGTGATAACACTGCGGC
CAACTTACTTCTGACAACGATCGGAGGACCGAAGGAGCTAACCGCTTTTTTGCACAACATGGGGGATCAT
GTAACTCGCCTTGATCGTTGGGAACCGGAGCTGAATGAAGCCATACCAAACGACGAGCGTGACACCACGA
TGCCTGTAGCAATGGCAACAACGTTGCGCAAACTATTAACTGGCGAACTACTTACTCTAGCTTCCCGGCA
ACAATTAATAGACTGGATGGAGGCGGATAAAGTTGCAGGACCACTTCTGCGCTCGGCCCTTCCGGCTGGC
TGGTTTATTGCTGATAAATCTGGAGCCGGTGAGCGTGGGTCTCGCGGTATCATTGCAGCACTGGGGCCAG
ATGGTAAGCCCTCCCGTATCGTAGTTATCTACACGACGGGGAGTCAGGCAACTATGGATGAACGAAATAG
ACAGATCGCTGAGATAGGTGCCTCACTGATTAAGTATTGGTAACTGTCAGACCAAGTTTACTCATATATA
CTTTAGATTGATTTAAAACTTCATTTTTAATTTAAAAGGATCTAGGTGAAGATCCTTTTTGATAATCTCA
TGACCAAAATCCCTTAACGTGAGTTTTCGTTCCACTGAGCGTCAGACCCCGTAGAAAAGATCAAAGGATC
TTCTTGAGATCCTTTTTTTCTGCGCGTAATCTGCTGCTTGCAAACAAAAAAACCACCGCTACCAGCGGTG
GTTTGTTTGCCGGATCAAGAGCTACCAACTCTTTTTCCGAAGGTAACTGGCTTCAGCAGAGCGCAGATAC
CAAATACTGTTCTTCTAGTGTAGCCGTAGTTAGGCCACCACTTCAAGAACTCTGTAGCACCGCCTACATA
CCTCGCTCTGCTAATCCTGTTACCAGTGGCTGCTGCCAGTGGCGATAAGTCGTGTCTTACCGGGTTGGAC
TCAAGACGATAGTTACCGGATAAGGCGCAGCGGTCGGGCTGAACGGGGGGTTCGTGCACACAGCCCAGCT
TGGAGCGAACGACCTACACCGAACTGAGATACCTACAGCGTGAGCTATGAGAAAGCGCCACGCTTCCCGA
AGGGAGAAAGGCGGACAGGTATCCGGTAAGCGGCAGGGTCGGAACAGGAGAGCGCACGAGGGAGCTTCCA
GGGGGAAACGCCTGGTATCTTTATAGTCCTGTCGGGTTTCGCCACCTCTGACTTGAGCGTCGATTTTTGT
GATGCTCGTCAGGGGGGCGGAGCCTATGGAAAAACGCCAGCAACGCGGCCTTTTTACGGTTCCTGGCCTT
TTGCTGGCCTTTTGCTCACATGTTCTTTCCTGCGTTATCCCCTGATTCTGTGGATAACCGTATTACCGCC
TTTGAGTGAGCTGATACCGCTCGCCGCAGCCGAACGACCGAGCGCAGCGAGTCAGTGAGCGAGGAAGCGG
AAGAGCGCCCAATACGCAAACCGCCTCTCCCCGCGCGTTGGCCGATTCATTAATGCAGCTGGCACGACAG
GTTTCCCGACTGGAAAGCGGGCAGTGAGCGCAACGCAATTAATGTGAGTTAGCTCACTCATTAGGCACCC
CAGGCTTTACACTTTATGCTTCCGGCTCGTATGTTGTGTGGAATTGTGAGCGGATAACAATTTCACACAG
GAAACAGCTATGACCATGATTACGCCAAGCTTGCATG
Features (pLannotate 1.2.2; 22 found; start..end, strand, type, name):
     12..39      +  repeat_region  AAV2 ITR (fragment): inverted terminal repeat of adeno-associated virus serotype 2 inverted
     68..95      +  repeat_region  AAV2 ITR (fragment): inverted terminal repeat of adeno-associated virus serotype 2 inverted
   1231..1341    +  CDS            KRAS (fragment): RASK_MELGA - Experimental evidence at protein level: Swiss-Prot protein existence level 1. Ras proteins bind GDP/GTP and possess intrinsic GTPase activity. Plays an important role in the regulation of cell proliferation. May play a role in promoting oncogenic events by inducing transcriptional silencing of tumor suppressor genes (TSGs). From Meleagris gallopavo (Wild turkey).
   2226..2466    +  promoter       U6 promoter: RNA polymerase III promoter for human U6 snRNA
   2495..2570    +  misc_RNA       gRNA scaffold: guide RNA scaffold for the Streptococcus pyogenes CRISPR/Cas9 system
   2623..3115    +  promoter       PGK promoter: mouse phosphoglycerate kinase 1 promoter
   3145..4175    +  CDS            Cre (fragment): site-specific recombinase Cre is a site-specific recombinase from bacteriophage P1. Recombination occurs at loxP sequences.
   4209..4415    +  polyA_signal   bGH poly(A) signal: bovine growth hormone polyadenylation signal
   4476..4616    +  repeat_region  AAV2 ITR: inverted terminal repeat of adeno-associated virus serotype 2 inverted
   4651..4808    +  CDS            lacZα (fragment): LacZα fragment of β-galactosidase; lacZ fragment
   4814..4865    -  misc_feature   bom (fragment): basis of mobility region from pBR322
   4884..5339    +  rep_origin     f1 ori (sequence partly withheld): f1 bacteriophage origin of replication; arrow indicates direction of (+) strand synthesis
   5340..5389    -  misc_feature   bom (fragment): basis of mobility region from pBR322
   5491..5526    -  CDS            rop (fragment): Rop protein, which maintains plasmids at low copy number; rop
   5621..5725    +  promoter       AmpR promoter: bla
   5726..6586    +  CDS            AmpR: β-lactamase; bla; confers resistance to ampicillin, carbenicillin, and related antibiotics
   6757..7345    +  rep_origin     ori: high-copy-number ColE1/pMB1/pBR322/pUC origin of replication
   7528..7620    +  CDS            lacI (fragment): lac repressor; lacI; The lac repressor binds to the lac operator to inhibit transcription in E. coli. This inhibition can be relieved by adding lactose or isopropyl-β-D-thiogalactopyranoside (IPTG).
   7633..7654    +  protein_bind   CAP binding site: CAP binding activates transcription in the presence of cAMP. E. coli catabolite activator protein
   7669..7699    +  promoter       lac promoter: promoter for the E. coli lac operon
   7707..7723    +  protein_bind   lac operator: The lac repressor binds to the lac operator to inhibit transcription in E. coli. This inhibition can be relieved by adding lactose or isopropyl-β-D-thiogalactopyranoside (IPTG). lac repressor encoded by lacI
   7760..8       -  misc_feature   MCS (fragment) (across the origin): pUC18/19 multiple cloning site
