[The description below was written by a language model from this plasmid's Addgene catalogue record and pLannotate feature annotations shown in this document.]
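Description:
AAV-KrasG13C/sgKras/Cre is an adeno-associated virus transfer plasmid built on the 388-MCS AAV backbone and intended for mammalian delivery. In bacteria it is maintained through a high-copy ColE1/pUC-type origin and selected with ampicillin via the β-lactamase gene. The backbone also carries an f1 origin and remnants of pUC-style lac elements. The payload lies between AAV2 inverted terminal repeats, which direct replication and packaging of the intervening DNA into AAV particles. The annotation detects one complete ITR and only short fragments of the other, a common outcome when these repetitive, structured elements are sequenced.

Three functional units sit between the ITRs. The first is a roughly 2 kb mouse Kras genomic fragment that serves as a homology-directed repair template. The feature table detects only a short KRAS coding segment within it (matched to an avian homologue), which fits a template made largely of non-coding flanking homology. The template carries the G13C codon change, silent changes that disrupt the sgRNA target and PAM so the repaired allele is not recut, a barcode in nearby codon positions, and engineered AvrII and BsiWI sites used for cloning. The second unit is a human U6 promoter driving a Kras-targeting guide fused to the S. pyogenes gRNA scaffold, which directs cutting of the endogenous locus to stimulate repair. The third is a mouse PGK promoter driving Cre recombinase with a bGH polyadenylation signal.

No Cas9 is encoded, so the nuclease must come from the recipient, for example from a Cre-activated allele, although the record does not specify this. The construct was used for in vivo introduction of a barcoded oncogenic Kras variant and for tracking the resulting tumours.
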