Addgene plasmid #99856: AAV-KrasG13C/sgKras/Cre
Purpose: Expresses Cre-recombinase, a barcoded HDR template to introduce a G13C mutation into the endogenous Kras locus, and a Kras-targeting sgRNA to enhance HDR.
Depositing lab: Monte Winslow. Depositing organization: Stanford University. Publication: Multiplexed in vivo homology-directed repair and tumor barcoding enables parallel quantification of Kras variant oncogenicity. Winters IP, Chiou SH, Paulk NK, McFarland CD, Lalgudi PV, Ma RK, Lisowski L, Connolly AJ, Petrov DA, Kay MA, Winslow MM. Nat Commun. 2017 Dec 12;8(1):2053. doi: 10.1038/s41467-017-01519-y. PubMed 29233960.
Backbone
  Vector backbone: 388-MCS AAV
  Backbone size w/o insert (bp): 5958
  Vector type: Mammalian Expression, AAV, Cre/Lox
Growth in bacteria
  Bacterial resistance: Ampicillin, 100 μg/mL
  Growth temperature: 37°C
  Growth strain: NEB Stable
  Copy number: High Copy
Gene/Insert
  Gene/Insert name: Kras
  gRNA/shRNA sequence: GACTGAGTATAAACTTGTGG
  Species: M. musculus (mouse)
  Insert size (bp): 2014
  Mutation: AvrII site (CAAAGG>CCTAGG), PAM/sgRNA mutations (GACTGAGTATAAACTTGTGGTGG>GACTGAGTATAAACTAGTAGTCG), G13C mutation (GGC>TGC), Barcode = (AGGCAAGAGCGCCTTGACGATA>AGGGAAGTCAGCACTTACAATT), BsiWI site (CGTGCG>CGTACG)
  Entrez Gene: Kras (a.k.a. K-Ras, K-Ras 2, K-ras, Ki-ras, Kras-2, Kras2, c-K-ras, c-Ki-ras, p21B, ras)
  Cloning method: Restriction Enzyme; 5′ cloning site NcoI, AvrII (not destroyed); 3′ cloning site BsiWI, XhoI (not destroyed)
Terms and licenses: Academic/Nonprofit Terms; Industry Terms: Not Available to Industry
How to cite: AAV-KrasG13C/sgKras/Cre was a gift from Monte Winslow (Addgene plasmid # 99856 ; http://n2t.net/addgene:99856 ; RRID:Addgene_99856)
